>Addgene plasmid #97130 | Tol2-lyzC-microRNA 722-Dendra2 | addgene full sequence | sequence record 182671 | Addgene NGS Result
TGCTTAAAGATAGCCATGCTCCAGGTCCTTGTGTCCTTCTAAGGTCTGTTTGTGGTTTAAGCTGTTTGTT
GACACACGCTTGTCATCTCCATTTTTCTGTGAAGTTATTGTCAGTTTATTGCACACTGGGTTGCATTAAG
CTGCAGTTTTTTCACAACAGTTTTCCACATTGTAACAGTCAGTCTCCAAATTATTCCATCAGTCCTCAAA
TTTAGTCATTTGAGGCCATGAAAACACTTAAAACTACATGAAGGTAGTTTGGCATTAGGTTTTAGACTTG
TTCTTGTTTGGCATATTGCAACCTGTGTAAAAATGATTTGATTTTTATTTTTTTTTTTTTTTTTTCAGAA
AGAAACGGTCCAAAAAGAGTTATGTGAACATTTATCCATGTGTTTAATGTTTTTTAAATTAAAAAAAAAC
ATTTTTATTAAACCACTTGTGACTAAACCTTTTTTAGTTATTCTATTTTGTGACGAGTCTGAATGGCCAA
AGTACTCTTGAATCCAAAATCTTTATAGTAAAATGTTTAATCTTACTTGCAGTGTTGGGTATAATTTGTA
ACAAAGTTGAATTCCATATCTGCTGAGTGAAAAAGTAAAGTAAGAGATTGCTGTAAATATTTAGGTTATT
TATTTATTAATACAATATAGAAAGTAACAAAACACAATGTAAAAAATCAATAAAGAAAGTAAATATTAAA
AGTAATGATAAACTAATGATGTAAACAATATTAGCAACAAAGTTTGTACAATTCAGGGAGGGTAAAGAAT
TTCACCTAATAGTCAAACTCTGTATTAAATAATATAAAATCTTTGTTCTTAGTCTGAAGAGGAGACTGTG
AGAGAAAGCTTACTGGTTGTTAAATTAGAAAATTTGTAACTTGCAGATTAAAATGATTTAAATAATTTTA
TAAAGGCCATGTTTGAAACAAATGTAAAAACATAATAAATGTTAAGAATTTCAGATATTGAGATTTTACA
ATTTAAAAAAAGCAATAAAGTAATAGCAGAGACCTACACTCTTAAAGTAAATTACCCAACTCTGCTTACT
AGTAACTTTTGGAATAGTTACTAGTATCCATTGAACAAATACTAGAATCTAATTAAATTGTGTGAGTGTC
CAATGAAAAGATTCTTGTATTTAAAACAGTACCAGTATCTATATATGTACAAAATTTAGTGCTAGCAAAA
TGCAAATAAATACTACTGCATATAATGGATTGCATTGTAAATCGACTCGCCATAATACATTTATTTCCTA
TTTTTACTTTTAACAAAAAATAAGTTCACTGAGTATTTCATGTCATTAAATCGCATTAAACCTCTTGCAT
GCTTTATGTACACTAGTGCAGTTCGCTAAATGACCACCGGTGTCACTAATAACACGATCGTTTCTGAATT
CTGCATTAAACGCCATTTATACGTTGCTCTTATTAGTAAACAATTTCTCCATCATGAGCTCGACCAGTAT
TGCATATTTCATCCTCTTAAATCCAGAGTTGTTTCTTTTAATCACTTTCTCTTCATGATAAAAGCAGTTT
TTGGTTTTCAGAAGTTTACAACAAACCCAGTCAGTTATTGCCTCAGCAAACACTGGAGCAACTGCACACT
TGTGAAAAGCTTCTTGCGAAACACAAACCTTTCTCTGGACTTATAAATAAAGGCATTCAGCAGCTCCACC
ATACACCTCCACTGGTCTTGATAAAGCAGATATCAGCAGTGATACAGGTACCGCCACCATGGATGAGGAA
ATCGCTGCCCTGGTCGTTGACAACGGCTCCGGTATGTGCAAAGCCGGTTTTGCTGGAGATGATGCCCCTC
GTGCTGTTTTCCCCTCCATTGTTGGACGACCCAGACATCAGGTACATTTAATAAACCATCCTAATAACAT
GTTAATCATATTGAACCACATTAAACTCTCATTTGTGCATTTTACATCTTTTAAAACCGATTTATATTCG
TTTTTAGATAATGAAGTTTATTAAAGTGTTAATTCACAGCTTTATTGCTTGTTTTGAGAATCTGCTTGCA
TAAGTGATTTTTAAACTTGATCTGATTTTCGTTTGTTTCGAAGTTCTTCAGCTTTGAAAGTCAGATCTTC
AATTCACAGCCATGCCATAGTTTTAGGATACAGTATAAGTAGACGAATTGGGATGCATCGTAGATTTTAT
GCTGTGTTTGTTATGGTTTTTCAGTGGTAGAGATTTTCAGAGTATTATTAGGGTTATAGTCAGTGTCAGG
TTTATTTATCGTCAGCGTGATGGGCAAAAAACAGCTGGCAGTACGGGCTAATCAGGACTGTGTTGCTGTC
TGTGTGGCTGCGCAGATGTTGGGGACGTCCAGCGGAGACCTGTGTATTGGAACGGAGTGGAATTTGAAAC
GTTTTGGCCAAAAATGTAGCCATGGCAAAGGGGTTTTTTGCAGAAACGTTTCAGATTTCGCTCCGTTCTC
CGGCTTCGGAAAAAACCTGCTGCTGCCGAGAGGAAGACGAAGAGGAGCCAACTGCTGTTACTCTCGCCCA
GAAATCTGCGCCAACATGGACACACCCAGTGGAGCAAGCCATCTGATTTTCATGGTCAGATTGTAAAGAA
GCAATTACTCTTGGACAGTTTAAGCAGAAAAGCCACCAAGTCAAGTCACTGGTCATATGATGAACTCGAA
GATCTAATAAAAGTTAATTTAAGCGTTCATTACAATAAATTCAAGTGAATCTGTTTTAAGCTAGCCTTTA
ACGTTTTTAAATTCCTTCAAACAAATTAGTTCCTCTTTGCAGTTCCTCATTTCTCGGTGAGCTGGTGCTT
TAATCCCTTTACTTTTTCTTCCTCTAGGGAGTGATGGTTGGCATGGGACGAATTAATTCCTGCAGCCCGG
GGGTACCGGTCGCCACCATGAACACCCCGGGAATTAACCTGATCAAGGAGGACATGCGCGTGAAGGTGCA
CATGGAGGGCAACGTGAACGGCCACGCCTTCGTGATCGAGGGCGAGGGCAAGGGCAAGCCCTACGAGGGC
ACCCAGACCGCCAACCTGACCGTGAAGGAGGGCGCCCCCCTGCCCTTCAGCTACGACATCCTGACCACCG
CCGTGCACTACGGCAACCGGGTGTTCACCAAGTACCCCGAGGACATCCCCGACTACTTCAAGCAGAGCTT
CCCCGAGGGCTACAGCTGGGAGCGCACCATGACCTTCGAGGACAAGGGCATCTGCACCATCCGCAGCGAC
ATCAGCCTGGAGGGCGACTGCTTCTTCCAGAACGTGCGCTTCAAGGGCACCAACTTCCCCCCCAACGGCC
CCGTGATGCAGAAGAAAACCCTGAAGTGGGAGCCCAGCACCGAGAAGCTGCACGTGCGCGACGGCCTGCT
GGTGGGCAACATCAACATGGCCCTGCTGCTGGAGGGCGGCGGCCACTACCTGTGCGACTTCAAGACCACC
TACAAGGCCAAGAAGGTGGTGCAGCTGCCCGACGCCCACTTCGTGGACCACCGCATCGAGATCCTGGGCA
ACGACAGCGACTACAACAAGGTGAAGCTGTACGAGCACGCCGTGGCCCGCTACAGCCCCCTGCCCAGCCA
GGTGTGGTAATCTAGATCATAATCAGCCATACCACATTTGTAGAGGTTTTACTTGCTTTAAAAAACCTCC
CACACCTCCCCCTGAACCTGAAACATAAAATGAATGCAATTGTTGTTGTTAACTTGTTTATTGCAGCTTA
TAATGGTTACAAATAAAGCAATAGCATCACAAATTTCACAAATAAAGCATTTTTTTCACTGCATTCTAGT
TGTGGTTTGTCCAAACTCATCAATGTATCTTAAGGCGTAAATTGTAAGCGTTAATATTTTGTTAAAATTC
GCGTTAAATTTTTGTTAAATCAGCTCATTTTTTAACCAATAGGCCGAAATCGGCGGATCCTGCGGCCGCA
AGGGAAAATAGAATGAAGTGATCTCCAAAAAATAAGTACTTTTTGACTGTAAATAAAATTGTAAGGAGTA
AAAAGTACTTTTTTTTCTAAAAAAATGTAATTAAGTAAAAGTAAAAGTATTGATTTTTAATTGTACTCAA
GTAAAGTAAAAATCCCCAAAAATAATACTTAAGTACAGTAATCAAGTAAAATTACTCAAGTACTTTACAC
CTCTGGTTCTTGACCCCCTACCTTCAGCAAGCCCAGCAGATCCACTAGATCTTTTGTTCCCTTTAGTGAG
GGTTAATTGCGCGCTTGGCGTAATCATGGTCATAGCTGTTTCCTGTGTGAAATTGTTATCCGCTCACAAT
TCCACACAACATACGAGCCGGAAGCATAAAGTGTAAAGCCTGGGGTGCCTAATGAGTGAGCTAACTCACA
TTAATTGCGTTGCGCTCACTGCCCGCTTTCCAGTCGGGAAACCTGTCGTGCCAGCTGCATTAATGAATCG
GCCAACGCGCGGGGAGAGGCGGTTTGCGTATTGGGCGCTCTTCCGCTTCCTCGCTCACTGACTCGCTGCG
CTCGGTCGTTCGGCTGCGGCGAGCGGTATCAGCTCACTCAAAGGCGGTAATACGGTTATCCACAGAATCA
GGGGATAACGCAGGAAAGAACATGTGAGCAAAAGGCCAGCAAAAGGCCAGGAACCGTAAAAAGGCCGCGT
TGCTGGCGTTTTTCCATAGGCTCCGCCCCCCTGACGAGCATCACAAAAATCGACGCTCAAGTCAGAGGTG
GCGAAACCCGACAGGACTATAAAGATACCAGGCGTTTCCCCCTGGAAGCTCCCTCGTGCGCTCTCCTGTT
CCGACCCTGCCGCTTACCGGATACCTGTCCGCCTTTCTCCCTTCGGGAAGCGTGGCGCTTTCTCATAGCT
CACGCTGTAGGTATCTCAGTTCGGTGTAGGTCGTTCGCTCCAAGCTGGGCTGTGTGCACGAACCCCCCGT
TCAGCCCGACCGCTGCGCCTTATCCGGTAACTATCGTCTTGAGTCCAACCCGGTAAGACACGACTTATCG
CCACTGGCAGCAGCCACTGGTAACAGGATTAGCAGAGCGAGGTATGTAGGCGGTGCTACAGAGTTCTTGA
AGTGGTGGCCTAACTACGGCTACACTAGAAGAACAGTATTTGGTATCTGCGCTCTGCTGAAGCCAGTTAC
CTTCGGAAAAAGAGTTGGTAGCTCTTGATCCGGCAAACAAACCACCGCTGGTAGCGGTGGTTTTTTTGTT
TGCAAGCAGCAGATTACGCGCAGAAAAAAAGGATCTCAAGAAGATCCTTTGATCTTTTCTACGGGGTCTG
ACGCTCAGTGGAACGAAAACTCACGTTAAGGGATTTTGGTCATGAGATTATCAAAAAGGATCTTCACCTA
GATCCTTTTAAATTAAAAATGAAGTTTTAAATCAATCTAAAGTATATATGAGTAAACTTGGTCTGACAGT
TACCAATGCTTAATCAGTGAGGCACCTATCTCAGCGATCTGTCTATTTCGTTCATCCATAGTTGCCTGAC
TCCCCGTCGTGTAGATAACTACGATACGGGAGGGCTTACCATCTGGCCCCAGTGCTGCAATGATACCGCG
AGACCCACGCTCACCGGCTCCAGATTTATCAGCAATAAACCAGCCAGCCGGAAGGGCCGAGCGCAGAAGT
GGTCCTGCAACTTTATCCGCCTCCATCCAGTCTATTAATTGTTGCCGGGAAGCTAGAGTAAGTAGTTCGC
CAGTTAATAGTTTGCGCAACGTTGTTGCCATTGCTACAGGCATCGTGGTGTCACGCTCGTCGTTTGGTAT
GGCTTCATTCAGCTCCGGTTCCCAACGATCAAGGCGAGTTACATGATCCCCCATGTTGTGCAAAAAAGCG
GTTAGCTCCTTCGGTCCTCCGATCGTTGTCAGAAGTAAGTTGGCCGCAGTGTTATCACTCATGGTTATGG
CAGCACTGCATAATTCTCTTACTGTCATGCCATCCGTAAGATGCTTTTCTGTGACTGGTGAGTACTCAAC
CAAGTCATTCTGAGAATAGTGTATGCGGCGACCGAGTTGCTCTTGCCCGGCGTCAATACGGGATAATACC
GCGCCACATAGCAGAACTTTAAAAGTGCTCATCATTGGAAAACGTTCTTCGGGGCGAAAACTCTCAAGGA
TCTTACCGCTGTTGAGATCCAGTTCGATGTAACCCACTCGTGCACCCAACTGATCTTCAGCATCTTTTAC
TTTCACCAGCGTTTCTGGGTGAGCAAAAACAGGAAGGCAAAATGCCGCAAAAAAGGGAATAAGGGCGACA
CGGAAATGTTGAATACTCATACTCTTCCTTTTTCAATATTATTGAAGCATTTATCAGGGTTATTGTCTCA
TGAGCGGATACATATTTGAATGTATTTAGAAAAATAAACAAATAGGGGTTCCGCGCACATTTCCCCGAAA
AGTGCCACCTAAATTGTAAGCGTTAATATTTTGTTAAAATTCGCGTTAAATTTTTGTTAAATCAGCTCAT
TTTTTAACCAATAGGCCGAAATCGGCAAAATCCCTTATAAATCAAAAGAATAGACCGAGATAGGGT
[37 nt withheld, positions 6507-6543]
AAAGAACGTGGACTCCAACGTCAAAGG
[49 nt withheld, positions 6571-6619]
T
[91 nt withheld, positions 6621-6711]
CACAATGACGGCTACTACATGGTGCCATTCCTTCCTCTTTATAGGAATGGAGACTACCTCCTGTCCAACA
ATGCTCTTGGATACGAGTACGCCTACCTGTTGGACCCAGGTCATTGCACAACACCAGAAATGCCCTCTGA
TCTGCAAAAGACGTGAATATCTGTTCAGACACCCATATCCACTCTGTTCCACACAGGTCAGAGGTTTGTC
CAGGAGTTCTTGACAGAGGTGTAAAAAGTACTCAAAAATTTTACTCAAGTGAAAGTACAAGTACTTAGGG
AAAATTTTACTCAATTAAAAGTAAAAGTATCTGGCTAGAATCTTACTTGAGTAAAAGTAAAAAAGTACTC
CATTAAAATTGTACTTGAGTATTAAGGAAGTAAAAGGCTAGCAAGATCTGCTCGAGATACATTTGATTAG
AAGAGTTTGACTTGGGTTGATTATAGCAAATAGTGGAACACAAACAGATTTTGAAATATTCTTGCAAATT
TATTTATTAAATCCATTCAAATATTGTCATTTTTTGTACTGTGTAATTTATATTGATTTGCTCATACAAT
ATTTACATTTCGCTTAAACAATACACTATTATTTATATTTAAAAATAGCTATATATAAATCAAATGTATA
GCTCTTTTTTACACAATTAATCAAAGCTAAAATATTTGTCACACAAATACAGTAAGCCACTTCACAATGA
TATCTTCAAAATCTGTGCTTGACTGAATCATTTCATTTATTGTTTTGTAATTCACATTATACCTTACGTT
CTCCAGGCACAGTTTGAATTGTTGATAAATGAAGATAATACATCTGATTTAATTAGTCTCCTTTGTTTAT
AATAACTTTAATCTAATTTGATAGTAATAATTCCAGCAATACATCCATTACAATAAAAATCGCTTTTTTA
TTTTGCACATTAGTTTGCCGGTATTTGTTTAAAGTTTCACCATACTTTTAAATCATGTGCTATTTGAAAA
GGGCTGTTATGACTGGAATTAAATGTTTTTTTTTATATCAGTGTTTTAGATTGAAGTACAATATTTATAG
GTAAAATTCACCAGCATA
Features (pLannotate 1.2.2; 17 found; start..end, strand, type, name):
   1739..1861    +  CDS            actba (fragment): ACTB1_DANRE - Also known as bact, bactin1, bactzf. Experimental evidence at protein level: Swiss-Prot protein existence level 1. Actin is a highly conserved protein that polymerizes to produce filaments that form cross-linked networks in the cytoplasm of cells. Actin exists in both monomeric (G-actin) and polymeric (F-actin) forms, both forms playing key functions, such as cell motility and contraction. In addition to their role in the cytoplasmic cytoskeleton, G- and F-actin also localize in the nucleus, and regulate gene transcription and motility and repair of damaged DNA. From Danio rerio
   2371..2437    +  ncRNA          mir-722: Accession: RF03697 - mir-722 microRNA precursor family
   2855..2873    -  misc_feature   MCS (fragment): pBluescript multiple cloning site
   2888..3577    +  CDS            Dendra2: Dendra2 is a photoconvertible green fluorescent protein published in 2006, derived from Dendronephthya sp.. It has high acid sensitivity.
   3585..3668    +  CDS            large T antigen (fragment): large T antigen from SV40 (simian virus 40)
   3691..3812    +  polyA_signal   SV40 poly(A) signal: SV40 polyadenylation signal
   3819..3904    -  rep_origin     M13 ori (fragment): M13 bacteriophage origin of replication; arrow indicates direction of (+) strand synthesis
   4190..4208    -  promoter       T3 promoter: promoter for bacteriophage T3 RNA polymerase
   4253..4269    -  protein_bind   lac operator: The lac repressor binds to the lac operator to inhibit transcription in E. coli. This inhibition can be relieved by adding lactose or isopropyl-β-D-thiogalactopyranoside (IPTG). lac repressor encoded by lacI
   4277..4307    -  promoter       lac promoter: promoter for the E. coli lac operon
   4322..4343    -  protein_bind   CAP binding site: CAP binding activates transcription in the presence of cAMP. E. coli catabolite activator protein
   4356..4448    -  CDS            lacI (fragment): lac repressor; lacI; The lac repressor binds to the lac operator to inhibit transcription in E. coli. This inhibition can be relieved by adding lactose or isopropyl-β-D-thiogalactopyranoside (IPTG).
   4631..5219    -  rep_origin     ori: high-copy-number ColE1/pMB1/pBR322/pUC origin of replication
   5390..6250    -  CDS            AmpR: β-lactamase; bla; confers resistance to ampicillin, carbenicillin, and related antibiotics
   6251..6355    -  promoter       AmpR promoter: bla
   6381..6711    -  rep_origin     f1 ori (fragment) (sequence partly withheld): f1 bacteriophage origin of replication; arrow indicates direction of (+) strand synthesis
   6709..6936    +  CDS            tyr (fragment) (sequence partly withheld): TYRO_ORYLA - Also known as tyro. Experimental evidence at transcript level: Swiss-Prot protein existence level 2. This is a copper-containing oxidase that functions in the formation of pigments such as melanins and other polyphenolic compounds. From Oryzias latipes (Japanese rice fish) (Japanese killifish).
