[The description below was written by a language model from this plasmid's Addgene catalogue record and pLannotate feature annotations shown in this document.]
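Description:
Tol2-lyzC-microRNA 722-Dendra2 is a zebrafish transgenesis plasmid built on a Tol2 transposon backbone. It is designed to overexpress the zebrafish microRNA mir-722 together with the fluorescent reporter Dendra2. In bacteria it is maintained as a high-copy plasmid through a ColE1/pUC-type origin and selected with ampicillin via the β-lactamase gene. The backbone also carries pBluescript-derived remnants, including a lac promoter/operator region, a T3 promoter, and partial f1/M13 origin sequences. The automated annotation does not label the Tol2 transposon arms. It does flag a short match to medaka tyrosinase, which likely reflects Tol2-flanking sequence, since that element was originally found in the medaka tyrosinase locus.

The name indicates that expression is driven by the lyzC (lysozyme C) promoter, which is commonly used for neutrophil-restricted expression in zebrafish. This promoter is not annotated in the feature table, though, and presumably lies in the unannotated region upstream of the payload. The annotated cassette runs in one orientation. A short fragment matching zebrafish β-actin comes first, followed by the mir-722 precursor hairpin, the Dendra2 coding sequence and an SV40 polyadenylation signal. This layout suggests that the microRNA sits in sequence upstream of the reporter and that both derive from a single transcript, so Dendra2 fluorescence would mark cells expressing the microRNA, although the record does not spell out this design. Dendra2 is a green-to-red photoconvertible protein, so labelled cells can also be optically marked and tracked.

The associated publication title indicates the construct was used to study how miR-722 overexpression modulates neutrophilic inflammation through inhibition of Rac2. Tol2 vectors of this type are usually integrated into the genome by supplying Tol2 transposase.
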