Addgene plasmid #97130: Tol2-lyzC-microRNA 722-Dendra2
Purpose: overexpression of microRNA and Dendra2 in Zebrafish
Depositing lab: Qing Deng. Depositing organization: Purdue University. Publication: Overexpression of microRNA-722 fine-tunes neutrophilic inflammation through inhibiting Rac2 in zebrafish. Hsu AY, Wang D, Gurol T, Zhou W, Zhu X, Lu HY, Deng Q. Dis Model Mech. 2017 Sep 27. pii: dmm.030791. doi: 10.1242/dmm.030791. PubMed 28954734.
Backbone
  Vector backbone: Tol2
  Vector type: Zebrafish
Growth in bacteria
  Bacterial resistance: Ampicillin, 100 μg/mL
  Growth temperature: 37°C
  Growth strain: DH5alpha
  Copy number: High Copy
Gene/Insert
  Gene/Insert name: microRNA 722 Dendra2
  Species: D. rerio (zebrafish)
  Entrez Gene: mir722 (a.k.a. dre-mir-722)
  Cloning method: Ligation Independent Cloning
Terms and licenses: Academic/Nonprofit Terms; Industry Terms: Not Available to Industry
How to cite: Tol2-lyzC-microRNA 722-Dendra2 was a gift from Qing Deng (Addgene plasmid # 97130 ; http://n2t.net/addgene:97130 ; RRID:Addgene_97130)
